>Addgene plasmid #148757 | pcDNA3.1-MS2-HA-HsNot4_377-428_AG | addgene full sequence | sequence record 381363 | Addgene NGS Result
GACGGATCGGGAGATCTCCCGATCCCCTATGGTGCACTCTCAGTACAATCTGCTCTGATGCCGCATAGTT
AAGCCAGTATCTGCTCCCTGCTTGTGTGTTGGAGGTCGCTGAGTAGTGCGCGAGCAAAATTTAAGCTACA
ACAAGGCAAGGCTTGACCGACAATTGCATGAAGAATCTGCTTAGGGTTAGGCGTTTTGCGCTGCTTCGCG
ATGTACGGGCCAGATATACGCGTTGACATTGATTATTGACTAGTTATTAATAGTAATCAATTACGGGGTC
ATTAGTTCATAGCCCATATATGGAGTTCCGCGTTACATAACTTACGGTAAATGGCCCGCCTGGCTGACCG
CCCAACGACCCCCGCCCATTGACGTCAATAATGACGTATGTTCCCATAGTAACGCCAATAGGGACTTTCC
ATTGACGTCAATGGGTGGAGTATTTACGGTAAACTGCCCACTTGGCAGTACATCAAGTGTATCATATGCC
AAGTACGCCCCCTATTGACGTCAATGACGGTAAATGGCCCGCCTGGCATTATGCCCAGTACATGACCTTA
TGGGACTTTCCTACTTGGCAGTACATCTACGTATTAGTCATCGCTATTACCATGGTGATGCGGTTTTGGC
AGTACATCAATGGGCGTGGATAGCGGTTTGACTCACGGGGATTTCCAAGTCTCCACCCCATTGACGTCAA
TGGGAGTTTGTTTTGGCACCAAAATCAACGGGACTTTCCAAAATGTCGTAACAACTCCGCCCCATTGACG
CAAATGGGCGGTAGGCGTGTACGGTGGGAGGTCTATATAAGCAGAGCTCTCTGGCTAACTAGAGAACCCA
CTGCTTACTGGCTTATCGAAATTAATACGACTCACTATAGGGAGACCCAAGCTTGCCACCATGGCTTCTA
ACTTTACTCAGTTCGTTCTCGTCGACAATGGCGGAACTGGCGACGTGACTGTCGCCCCAAGCAACTTCGC
TAACGGGGTCGCTGAATGGATCAGCTCTAACTCGCGATCACAGGCTTACAAAGTAACCTGTAGCGTTCGT
CAGAGCTCTGCGCAGAATCGCAAATACACCATCAAAGTCGAGGTGCCTAAAGTGGCAACCCAGACTGTTG
GTGGTGAAGAGCTTCCTGTAGCCGGATGGAGATCTTACTTAAATATGGAACTAACCATTCCAATTTTCGC
CACGAATTCCGACTGCGAGCTTATTGTTAAGGCAATGCAAGGTCTCCTAAAAGATGGAAACCCGATTCCC
TCGGCCATCGCGGCCAACTCCGGCATCTACGGAGGTGGAGGTGGATCTGGTGGATCTCCTCCACATATGG
CTTACCCATACGATGTTCCAGATTACGCTCCTCCAAAGCTTGGATCCGAATTCCCGGGTCGACTCGAGGA
AACAATCCCAGTATCATCCTCTACAGACTGGCAAGCAGCTTTTGGCTTTGGTTCTTCTAAACAACCAGAG
GATGACTTGGGTTTTGATCCCTTCGATGTCACTCGAAAAGCCTTAGCAGACCTGATTGAGAAGGAACTGT
CCGTTCAAGACCAATAAGCGGCCGCCTAGAGGGCCCTATTCTATAGTGTCACCTAAATGCTAGAGCTCGC
TGATCAGCCTCGACTGTGCCTTCTAGTTGCCAGCCATCTGTTGTTTGCCCCTCCCCCGTGCCTTCCTTGA
CCCTGGAAGGTGCCACTCCCACTGTCCTTTCCTAATAAAATGAGGAAATTGCATCGCATTGTCTGAGTAG
GTGTCATTCTATTCTGGGGGGTGGGGTGGGGCAGGACAGCAAGGGGGAGGATTGGGAAGACAATAGCAGG
CATGCTGGGGATGCGGTGGGCTCTATGGCTTCTGAGGCGGAAAGAACCAGCTGGGGCTCTAGGGGGTATC
CCC
[124 nt withheld, positions 1894-2017]
C
[91 nt withheld, positions 2019-2109]
A
[49 nt withheld, positions 2111-2159]
CCTTTGACGTTGGAGTCCACGTTCTTT
[37 nt withheld, positions 2187-2223]
ACCCTATCTCGGTCTATTCTTTTGATTTATAAGGGATTTTGCCGATTTCGGCCTATTGGTTAAAAAATGA
GCTGATTTAACAAAAATTTAACGCGAATTAATTCTGTGGAATGTGTGTCAGTTAGGGTGTGGAAAGTCCC
CAGGCTCCCCAGCAGGCAGAAGTATGCAAAGCATGCATCTCAATTAGTCAGCAACCAGGTGTGGAAAGTC
CCCAGGCTCCCCAGCAGGCAGAAGTATGCAAAGCATGCATCTCAATTAGTCAGCAACCATAGTCCCGCCC
CTAACTCCGCCCATCCCGCCCCTAACTCCGCCCAGTTCCGCCCATTCTCCGCCCCATGGCTGACTAATTT
TTTTTATTTATGCAGAGGCCGAGGCCGCCTCTGCCTCTGAGCTATTCCAGAAGTAGTGAGGAGGCTTTTT
TGGAGGCCTAGGCTTTTGCAAAAAGCTCCCGGGAGCTTGTATATCCATTTTCGGATCTGATCAAGAGACA
GGATGAGGATCGTTTCGCATGATTGAACAAGATGGATTGCACGCAGGTTCTCCGGCCGCTTGGGTGGAGA
GGCTATTCGGCTATGACTGGGCACAACAGACAATCGGCTGCTCTGATGCCGCCGTGTTCCGGCTGTCAGC
GCAGGGGCGCCCGGTTCTTTTTGTCAAGACCGACCTGTCCGGTGCCCTGAATGAACTGCAGGACGAGGCA
GCGCGGCTATCGTGGCTGGCCACGACGGGCGTTCCTTGCGCAGCTGTGCTCGACGTTGTCACTGAAGCGG
GAAGGGACTGGCTGCTATTGGGCGAAGTGCCGGGGCAGGATCTCCTGTCATCTCACCTTGCTCCTGCCGA
GAAAGTATCCATCATGGCTGATGCAATGCGGCGGCTGCATACGCTTGATCCGGCTACCTGCCCATTCGAC
CACCAAGCGAAACATCGCATCGAGCGAGCACGTACTCGGATGGAAGCCGGTCTTGTCGATCAGGATGATC
TGGACGAAGAGCATCAGGGGCTCGCGCCAGCCGAACTGTTCGCCAGGCTCAAGGCGCGCATGCCCGACGG
CGAGGATCTCGTCGTGACCCATGGCGATGCCTGCTTGCCGAATATCATGGTGGAAAATGGCCGCTTTTCT
GGATTCATCGACTGTGGCCGGCTGGGTGTGGCGGACCGCTATCAGGACATAGCGTTGGCTACCCGTGATA
TTGCTGAAGAGCTTGGCGGCGAATGGGCTGACCGCTTCCTCGTGCTTTACGGTATCGCCGCTCCCGATTC
GCAGCGCATCGCCTTCTATCGCCTTCTTGACGAGTTCTTCTGAGCGGGACTCTGGGGTTCGAAATGACCG
ACCAAGCGACGCCCAACCTGCCATCACGAGATTTCGATTCCACCGCCGCCTTCTATGAAAGGTTGGGCTT
CGGAATCGTTTTCCGGGACGCCGGCTGGATGATCCTCCAGCGCGGGGATCTCATGCTGGAGTTCTTCGCC
CACCCCAACTTGTTTATTGCAGCTTATAATGGTTACAAATAAAGCAATAGCATCACAAATTTCACAAATA
AAGCATTTTTTTCACTGCATTCTAGTTGTGGTTTGTCCAAACTCATCAATGTATCTTATCATGTCTGTAT
ACCGTCGACCTCTAGCTAGAGCTTGGCGTAATCATGGTCATAGCTGTTTCCTGTGTGAAATTGTTATCCG
CTCACAATTCCACACAACATACGAGCCGGAAGCATAAAGTGTAAAGCCTGGGGTGCCTAATGAGTGAGCT
AACTCACATTAATTGCGTTGCGCTCACTGCCCGCTTTCCAGTCGGGAAACCTGTCGTGCCAGCTGCATTA
ATGAATCGGCCAACGCGCGGGGAGAGGCGGTTTGCGTATTGGGCGCTCTTCCGCTTCCTCGCTCACTGAC
TCGCTGCGCTCGGTCGTTCGGCTGCGGCGAGCGGTATCAGCTCACTCAAAGGCGGTAATACGGTTATCCA
CAGAATCAGGGGATAACGCAGGAAAGAACATGTGAGCAAAAGGCCAGCAAAAGGCCAGGAACCGTAAAAA
GGCCGCGTTGCTGGCGTTTTTCCATAGGCTCCGCCCCCCTGACGAGCATCACAAAAATCGACGCTCAAGT
CAGAGGTGGCGAAACCCGACAGGACTATAAAGATACCAGGCGTTTCCCCCTGGAAGCTCCCTCGTGCGCT
CTCCTGTTCCGACCCTGCCGCTTACCGGATACCTGTCCGCCTTTCTCCCTTCGGGAAGCGTGGCGCTTTC
TCATAGCTCACGCTGTAGGTATCTCAGTTCGGTGTAGGTCGTTCGCTCCAAGCTGGGCTGTGTGCACGAA
CCCCCCGTTCAGCCCGACCGCTGCGCCTTATCCGGTAACTATCGTCTTGAGTCCAACCCGGTAAGACACG
ACTTATCGCCACTGGCAGCAGCCACTGGTAACAGGATTAGCAGAGCGAGGTATGTAGGCGGTGCTACAGA
GTTCTTGAAGTGGTGGCCTAACTACGGCTACACTAGAAGAACAGTATTTGGTATCTGCGCTCTGCTGAAG
CCAGTTACCTTCGGAAAAAGAGTTGGTAGCTCTTGATCCGGCAAACAAACCACCGCTGGTAGCGGTGGTT
TTTTTGTTTGCAAGCAGCAGATTACGCGCAGAAAAAAAGGATCTCAAGAAGATCCTTTGATCTTTTCTAC
GGGGTCTGACGCTCAGTGGAACGAAAACTCACGTTAAGGGATTTTGGTCATGAGATTATCAAAAAGGATC
TTCACCTAGATCCTTTTAAATTAAAAATGAAGTTTTAAATCAATCTAAAGTATATATGAGTAAACTTGGT
CTGACAGTTACCAATGCTTAATCAGTGAGGCACCTATCTCAGCGATCTGTCTATTTCGTTCATCCATAGT
TGCCTGACTCCCCGTCGTGTAGATAACTACGATACGGGAGGGCTTACCATCTGGCCCCAGTGCTGCAATG
ATACCGCGAGACCCACGCTCACCGGCTCCAGATTTATCAGCAATAAACCAGCCAGCCGGAAGGGCCGAGC
GCAGAAGTGGTCCTGCAACTTTATCCGCCTCCATCCAGTCTATTAATTGTTGCCGGGAAGCTAGAGTAAG
TAGTTCGCCAGTTAATAGTTTGCGCAACGTTGTTGCCATTGCTACAGGCATCGTGGTGTCACGCTCGTCG
TTTGGTATGGCTTCATTCAGCTCCGGTTCCCAACGATCAAGGCGAGTTACATGATCCCCCATGTTGTGCA
AAAAAGCGGTTAGCTCCTTCGGTCCTCCGATCGTTGTCAGAAGTAAGTTGGCCGCAGTGTTATCACTCAT
GGTTATGGCAGCACTGCATAATTCTCTTACTGTCATGCCATCCGTAAGATGCTTTTCTGTGACTGGTGAG
TACTCAACCAAGTCATTCTGAGAATAGTGTATGCGGCGACCGAGTTGCTCTTGCCCGGCGTCAATACGGG
ATAATACCGCGCCACATAGCAGAACTTTAAAAGTGCTCATCATTGGAAAACGTTCTTCGGGGCGAAAACT
CTCAAGGATCTTACCGCTGTTGAGATCCAGTTCGATGTAACCCACTCGTGCACCCAACTGATCTTCAGCA
TCTTTTACTTTCACCAGCGTTTCTGGGTGAGCAAAAACAGGAAGGCAAAATGCCGCAAAAAAGGGAATAA
GGGCGACACGGAAATGTTGAATACTCATACTCTTCCTTTTTCAATATTATTGAAGCATTTATCAGGGTTA
TTGTCTCATGAGCGGATACATATTTGAATGTATTTAGAAAAATAAACAAATAGGGGTTCCGCGCACATTT
CCCCGAAAAGTGCCACCTGACGTC
Features (pLannotate 1.2.2; 22 found; start..end, strand, type, name):
     28..80      -  misc_feature   bom (fragment): basis of mobility region from pBR322
    235..614     +  enhancer       CMV enhancer: human cytomegalovirus immediate early enhancer
    615..818     +  promoter       CMV promoter: human cytomegalovirus (CMV) immediate early promoter
    814..847     +  LTR            5' LTR (truncated) (fragment): truncated 5' long terminal repeat (LTR) from HIV-1
    863..881     +  promoter       T7 promoter: promoter for bacteriophage T7 RNA polymerase
    904..1290    +  CDS            MS2: bacteriophage MS2 coat protein binds to a specific stem-loop structure in the viral RNA (Peabody, 1993)
   1333..1359    +  CDS            3xHA (fragment): three tandem HA epitope tags
   1580..1598    -  promoter       SP6 promoter: promoter for bacteriophage SP6 RNA polymerase
   1624..1848    +  polyA_signal   bGH poly(A) signal: bovine growth hormone polyadenylation signal
   1852..1873    +  promoter       SV40 promoter (fragment): SV40 enhancer and early promoter
   1894..2322    +  rep_origin     f1 ori (sequence partly withheld): f1 bacteriophage origin of replication; arrow indicates direction of (+) strand synthesis
   2336..2665    +  promoter       SV40 promoter: SV40 enhancer and early promoter
   2732..3523    +  CDS            neo: KKA2_KLEPN - Also known as kan, nptII. Experimental evidence at protein level: Swiss-Prot protein existence level 1. Resistance to kanamycin, neomycin, paromomycin, ribostamycin, butirosin and gentamicin B. From Klebsiella pneumoniae.
   3547..3705    +  CDS            ble (fragment): BLE_KLEPN - Experimental evidence at protein level: Swiss-Prot protein existence level 1. Binding protein with a strong affinity to the bleomycin family of antibiotics. Binds to CL990; an antimitotic-antibiotic compound. From Klebsiella pneumoniae.
   3700..3821    +  polyA_signal   SV40 poly(A) signal: SV40 polyadenylation signal
   3894..3910    -  protein_bind   lac operator: The lac repressor binds to the lac operator to inhibit transcription in E. coli. This inhibition can be relieved by adding lactose or isopropyl-β-D-thiogalactopyranoside (IPTG). lac repressor encoded by lacI
   3918..3948    -  promoter       lac promoter: promoter for the E. coli lac operon
   3963..3984    -  protein_bind   CAP binding site: CAP binding activates transcription in the presence of cAMP. E. coli catabolite activator protein
   3997..4089    -  CDS            lacI (fragment): lac repressor; lacI; The lac repressor binds to the lac operator to inhibit transcription in E. coli. This inhibition can be relieved by adding lactose or isopropyl-β-D-thiogalactopyranoside (IPTG).
   4272..4860    -  rep_origin     ori: high-copy-number ColE1/pMB1/pBR322/pUC origin of replication
   5031..5891    -  CDS            AmpR: β-lactamase; bla; confers resistance to ampicillin, carbenicillin, and related antibiotics
   5892..5996    -  promoter       AmpR promoter: bla
