[The description below was written by a language model from this plasmid's Addgene catalogue record and pLannotate feature annotations shown in this document.]
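Description:
pcDNA3.1-MS2-HA-HsNot4_377-428_AG is a mammalian expression plasmid of about 6 kb. The catalogue lists the backbone as unknown, but the name and the annotated features are consistent with a pcDNA3.1-type vector. It is propagated in E. coli from a high-copy ColE1/pUC origin under ampicillin selection (AmpR with its own bla promoter), and it also carries an f1 origin. For selection in mammalian cells, an SV40 early promoter drives a neomycin/kanamycin phosphotransferase gene followed by an SV40 polyadenylation signal. Several small hits, including a short HIV-1 LTR fragment, a ble fragment and lac-region remnants, appear to be backbone residues or annotation artefacts rather than functional parts.

The expression cassette uses the CMV immediate-early enhancer and promoter, followed by a T7 promoter. These sit upstream of an open reading frame that begins with the bacteriophage MS2 coat protein and continues into an HA epitope, annotated as a fragment of a 3xHA tag and so probably a single copy. The insert itself is not annotated. It would lie in the interval between the HA tag and the reverse-oriented SP6 promoter and bGH polyadenylation signal. According to the record it encodes residues 377–428 of human CNOT4 (NOT4), numbered according to isoform 1.

The MS2 coat protein binds a specific RNA stem-loop, so fusions of this kind are generally used to tether a protein fragment to a reporter mRNA bearing MS2 binding sites, while the HA tag allows detection or immunoprecipitation. The associated study concerns a CAF40-binding motif in metazoan NOT4 that mediates association with the CCR4-NOT complex. This suggests the fragment was used to examine that interaction and its effects in human cells, although the record states the purpose only as mammalian expression of the fragment.
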