Addgene plasmid #148757: pcDNA3.1-MS2-HA-HsNot4_377-428_AG
Purpose: Mammalian Expression of HsNot4_377-428
Depositing lab: Elisa Izaurralde. Depositing organization: Max Planck Institute for Developmental Biology. Publication: A conserved CAF40-binding motif in metazoan NOT4 mediates association with the CCR4-NOT complex. Keskeny C, Raisch T, Sgromo A, Igreja C, Bhandari D, Weichenrieder O, Izaurralde E. Genes Dev. 2019 Feb 1;33(3-4):236-252. doi: 10.1101/gad.320952.118. Epub 2019 Jan 28. PubMed 30692204.
Backbone
  Vector backbone: Unknown
  Vector type: Mammalian Expression
Growth in bacteria
  Bacterial resistance: Ampicillin, 100 μg/mL
  Growth temperature: 37°C
  Growth strain: DH5alpha
  Copy number: High Copy
Gene/Insert
  Gene/Insert name: HsNot4_377-428
  Species: H. sapiens (human)
  Entrez Gene: CNOT4 (a.k.a. CLONE243, NOT4, NOT4H)
  Cloning method: Unknown
Terms and licenses: Academic/Nonprofit Terms; Industry Terms: Not Available to Industry
Depositor comments: sequence given by variant 4 NCBI: NM_001190848.1 or Uniprot.: isoform 1 O95628-1 Plasmids from this collection were made available to the research community and donated after the lab closed. Please note that the sequence provided by the depositing laboratory may be theoretical/predicted or based on Sanger sequencing results. There may be discrepancies between sequencing results obtained by Addgene and the depositor sequence. If an Addgene verified sequence is not available, please contact before placing your order to request that our lab fully sequence the plasmid.
How to cite: pcDNA3.1-MS2-HA-HsNot4_377-428_AG was a gift from Elisa Izaurralde (Addgene plasmid # 148757 ; http://n2t.net/addgene:148757 ; RRID:Addgene_148757)
